>Addgene plasmid #229225 | pET28b-SUMO-SeKaiB-K25C-FLAG | addgene full sequence | sequence record 457071 | Addgene NGS Result
CGGATATAGTTCCTCCTTTCAGCAAAAAACCCCTCAAGACCCGTTTAGAGGCCCCAAGGGGTTATGCTAG
TTATTGCTCAGCGGTGGCAGCAGCCAACTCAGCTTCCTTTCGGGCTTTGTTAGCAGCCGGATCTCAGTGG
TGGTGGTGGTGGTGCTCGAGTGCGGCCGCAAGCTTTCACTTATCGTCGTCATCCTTGTAATCGAAGTCGT
CGGAATCTTGAAGTTCGCCGTAGAGTAAATCAAGGCCAATCAAAACTTTCTCACGGTCGGATAAATCACC
AATAATCCGTCGGACAGGCAGTGGTAGAACCTTGGCGAGGGTTGGCGTCGCTAGGATTTTATCCTCTTCT
GCCAACTGAGGATTTTTGAGAACATCGATCACCTTTAGAGCATAAACACCTTGAAATTCAACTTCGAGAA
TGTTCTTGAGCGTACAGAGGGCACGGACTGAGTTTGGAGTATTGCCGGCGACGTAGAGCTTGAGAATGTA
GGTTTTACGAGGGCTCATTCCACCAATCTGTTCTCTGTGAGCCTCAATAATATCGTTATCCTCCATGTCC
AAATCTTCAGGGGTCTGATCAGCTTGGATTCTAATACCGTCGTACAAGAATCTTAAGGAGTCCATTTCCT
TACCCTGTCTTTTAGCGAACGCTTCCATCAGCCTTCTTAAAGGAGTGGTCTTTTTGATCTTGAAGAAGAT
CTCTGAAGATCCATCGGACACCTTTAAATTGATGTGAGTCTCAGGCTTGACTTCTGGCTTGACCTCTGGC
TTAGCTTCTTGATTGACTTCTGAGTCCGACATGCTAGCCATATGGCTGCCGCGCGGCACCAGGCCGCTGC
TGTGATGATGATGATGATGGCTGCTGCCCATGGTATATCTCCTTCTTAAAGTTAAACAAAATTATTTCTA
GAGGGGAATTGTTATCCGCTCACAATTCCCCTATAGTGAGTCGTATTAATTTCGCGGGATCGAGATCTCG
ATCCTCTACGCCGGACGCATCGTGGCCGGCATCACCGGCGCCACAGGTGCGGTTGCTGGCGCCTATATCG
CCGACATCACCGATGGGGAAGATCGGGCTCGCCACTTCGGGCTCATGAGCGCTTGTTTCGGCGTGGGTAT
GGTGGCAGGCCCCGTGGCCGGGGGACTGTTGGGCGCCATCTCCTTGCATGCACCATTCCTTGCGGCGGCG
GTGCTCAACGGCCTCAACCTACTACTGGGCTGCTTCCTAATGCAGGAGTCGCATAAGGGAGAGCGTCGAG
ATCCCGGACACCATCGAATGGCGCAAAACCTTTCGCGGTATGGCATGATAGCGCCCGGAAGAGAGTCAAT
TCAGGGTGGTGAATGTGAAACCAGTAACGTTATACGATGTCGCAGAGTATGCCGGTGTCTCTTATCAGAC
CGTTTCCCGCGTGGTGAACCAGGCCAGCCACGTTTCTGCGAAAACGCGGGAAAAAGTGGAAGCGGCGATG
GCGGAGCTGAATTACATTCCCAACCGCGTGGCACAACAACTGGCGGGCAAACAGTCGTTGCTGATTGGCG
TTGCCACCTCCAGTCTGGCCCTGCACGCGCCGTCGCAAATTGTCGCGGCGATTAAATCTCGCGCCGATCA
ACTGGGTGCCAGCGTGGTGGTGTCGATGGTAGAACGAAGCGGCGTCGAAGCCTGTAAAGCGGCGGTGCAC
AATCTTCTCGCGCAACGCGTCAGTGGGCTGATCATTAACTATCCGCTGGATGACCAGGATGCCATTGCTG
TGGAAGCTGCCTGCACTAATGTTCCGGCGTTATTTCTTGATGTCTCTGACCAGACACCCATCAACAGTAT
TATTTTCTCCCATGAAGACGGTACGCGACTGGGCGTGGAGCATCTGGTCGCATTGGGTCACCAGCAAATC
GCGCTGTTAGCGGGCCCATTAAGTTCTGTCTCGGCGCGTCTGCGTCTGGCTGGCTGGCATAAATATCTCA
CTCGCAATCAAATTCAGCCGATAGCGGAACGGGAAGGCGACTGGAGTGCCATGTCCGGTTTTCAACAAAC
CATGCAAATGCTGAATGAGGGCATCGTTCCCACTGCGATGCTGGTTGCCAACGATCAGATGGCGCTGGGC
GCAATGCGCGCCATTACCGAGTCCGGGCTGCGCGTTGGTGCGGATATCTCGGTAGTGGGATACGACGATA
CCGAAGACAGCTCATGTTATATCCCGCCGTTAACCACCATCAAACAGGATTTTCGCCTGCTGGGGCAAAC
CAGCGTGGACCGCTTGCTGCAACTCTCTCAGGGCCAGGCGGTGAAGGGCAATCAGCTGTTGCCCGTCTCA
CTGGTGAAAAGAAAAACCACCCTGGCGCCCAATACGCAAACCGCCTCTCCCCGCGCGTTGGCCGATTCAT
TAATGCAGCTGGCACGACAGGTTTCCCGACTGGAAAGCGGGCAGTGAGCGCAACGCAATTAATGTAAGTT
AGCTCACTCATTAGGCACCGGGATCTCGACCGATGCCCTTGAGAGCCTTCAACCCAGTCAGCTCCTTCCG
GTGGGCGCGGGGCATGACTATCGTCGCCGCACTTATGACTGTCTTCTTTATCATGCAACTCGTAGGACAG
GTGCCGGCAGCGCTCTGGGTCATTTTCGGCGAGGACCGCTTTCGCTGGAGCGCGACGATGATCGGCCTGT
CGCTTGCGGTATTCGGAATCTTGCACGCCCTCGCTCAAGCCTTCGTCACTGGTCCCGCCACCAAACGTTT
CGGCGAGAAGCAGGCCATTATCGCCGGCATGGCGGCCCCACGGGTGCGCATGATCGTGCTCCTGTCGTTG
AGGACCCGGCTAGGCTGGCGGGGTTGCCTTACTGGTTAGCAGAATGAATCACCGATACGCGAGCGAACGT
GAAGCGACTGCTGCTGCAAAACGTCTGCGACCTGAGCAACAACATGAATGGTCTTCGGTTTCCGTGTTTC
GTAAAGTCTGGAAACGCGGAAGTCAGCGCCCTGCACCATTATGTTCCGGATCTGCATCGCAGGATGCTGC
TGGCTACCCTGTGGAACACCTACATCTGTATTAACGAAGCGCTGGCATTGACCCTGAGTGATTTTTCTCT
GGTCCCGCCGCATCCATACCGCCAGTTGTTTACCCTCACAACGTTCCAGTAACCGGGCATGTTCATCATC
AGTAACCCGTATCGTGAGCATCCTCTCTCGTTTCATCGGTATCATTACCCCCATGAACAGAAATCCCCCT
TACACGGAGGCATCAGTGACCAAACAGGAAAAAACCGCCCTTAACATGGCCCGCTTTATCAGAAGCCAGA
CATTAACGCTTCTGGAGAAACTCAACGAGCTGGACGCGGATGAACAGGCAGACATCTGTGAATCGCTTCA
CGACCACGCTGATGAGCTTTACCGCAGCTGCCTCGCGCGTTTCGGTGATGACGGTGAAAACCTCTGACAC
ATGCAGCTCCCGGAGACGGTCACAGCTTGTCTGTAAGCGGATGCCGGGAGCAGACAAGCCCGTCAGGGCG
CGTCAGCGGGTGTTGGCGGGTGTCGGGGCGCAGCCATGACCCAGTCACGTAGCGATAGCGGAGTGTATAC
TGGCTTAACTATGCGGCATCAGAGCAGATTGTACTGAGAGTGCACCATTGCGGTGTGAAATACCGCACAG
ATGCGTAAGGAGAAAATACCGCATCAGGCGCTCTTCCGCTTCCTCGCTCACTGACTCGCTGCGCTCGGTC
GTTCGGCTGCGGCGAGCGGTATCAGCTCACTCAAAGGCGGTAATACGGTTATCCACAGAATCAGGGGATA
ACGCAGGAAAGAACATGTGAGCAAAAGGCCAGCAAAAGGCCAGGAACCGTAAAAAGGCCGCGTTGCTGGC
GTTTTTCCATAGGCTCCGCCCCCCTGACGAGCATCACAAAAATCGACGCTCAAGTCAGAGGTGGCGAAAC
CCGACAGGACTATAAAGATACCAGGCGTTTCCCCCTGGAAGCTCCCTCGTGCGCTCTCCTGTTCCGACCC
TGCCGCTTACCGGATACCTGTCCGCCTTTCTCCCTTCGGGAAGCGTGGCGCTTTCTCATAGCTCACGCTG
TAGGTATCTCAGTTCGGTGTAGGTCGTTCGCTCCAAGCTGGGCTGTGTGCACGAACCCCCCGTTCAGCCC
GACCGCTGCGCCTTATCCGGTAACTATCGTCTTGAGTCCAACCCGGTAAGACACGACTTATCGCCACTGG
CAGCAGCCACTGGTAACAGGATTAGCAGAGCGAGGTATGTAGGCGGTGCTACAGAGTTCTTGAAGTGGTG
GCCTAACTACGGCTACACTAGAAGGACAGTATTTGGTATCTGCGCTCTGCTGAAGCCAGTTACCTTCGGA
AAAAGAGTTGGTAGCTCTTGATCCGGCAAACAAACCACCGCTGGTAGCGGTGGTTTTTTTGTTTGCAAGC
AGCAGATTACGCGCAGAAAAAAAGGATCTCAAGAAGATCCTTTGATCTTTTCTACGGGGTCTGACGCTCA
GTGGAACGAAAACTCACGTTAAGGGATTTTGGTCATGAACAATAAAACTGTCTGCTTACATAAACAGTAA
TACAAGGGGTGTTATGAGCCATATTCAACGGGAAACGTCTTGCTCTAGGCCGCGATTAAATTCCAACATG
GATGCTGATTTATATGGGTATAAATGGGCTCGCGATAATGTCGGGCAATCAGGTGCGACAATCTATCGAT
TGTATGGGAAGCCCGATGCGCCAGAGTTGTTTCTGAAACATGGCAAAGGTAGCGTTGCCAATGATGTTAC
AGATGAGATGGTCAGACTAAACTGGCTGACGGAATTTATGCCTCTTCCGACCATCAAGCATTTTATCCGT
ACTCCTGATGATGCATGGTTACTCACCACTGCGATCCCCGGGAAAACAGCATTCCAGGTATTAGAAGAAT
ATCCTGATTCAGGTGAAAATATTGTTGATGCGCTGGCAGTGTTCCTGCGCCGGTTGCATTCGATTCCTGT
TTGTAATTGTCCTTTTAACAGCGATCGCGTATTTCGTCTCGCTCAGGCGCAATCACGAATGAATAACGGT
TTGGTTGATGCGAGTGATTTTGATGACGAGCGTAATGGCTGGCCTGTTGAACAAGTCTGGAAAGAAATGC
ATAAACTTTTGCCATTCTCACCGGATTCAGTCGTCACTCATGGTGATTTCTCACTTGATAACCTTATTTT
TGACGAGGGGAAATTAATAGGTTGTATTGATGTTGGACGAGTCGGAATCGCAGACCGATACCAGGATCTT
GCCATCCTATGGAACTGCCTCGGTGAGTTTTCTCCTTCATTACAGAAACGGCTTTTTCAAAAATATGGTA
TTGATAATCCTGATATGAATAAATTGCAGTTTCATTTGATGCTCGATGAGTTTTTCTAAGAATTAATTCA
TGAGCGGATACATATTTGAATGTATTTAGAAAAATAAACAAATAGGGGTTCCGCGCACATTTCCCCGAAA
AGTGCCACCTAAATTGTAAGCGTTAATATTTTGTTAAAATTCGCGTTAAATTTTTGTTAAATCAGCTCAT
TTTTTAACCAATAGGCCGAAATCGGCAAAATCCCTTATAAATCAAAAGAATAGACCGAGATAGGGT
[37 nt withheld, positions 5597-5633]
AAAGAACGTGGACTCCAACGTCAAAGG
[49 nt withheld, positions 5661-5709]
T
[91 nt withheld, positions 5711-5801]
G
[124 nt withheld, positions 5803-5926]
CCCATTCGCCAATC
Features (pLannotate 1.2.2; 23 found; start..end, strand, type, name):
     23..70      -  terminator     T7 terminator: transcription terminator for bacteriophage T7 RNA polymerase
     78..127     -  CDS            SET1 (fragment): solubility-enhancement tag derived from T7 phage gene 10B
    137..154     -  CDS            9xHis (fragment): 9xHis affinity tag
    179..204     -  CDS            3xFLAG (fragment): three tandem FLAG® epitope tags
    203..508     -  CDS            kaiB: KAIB_SYNE7 - Experimental evidence at protein level: Swiss-Prot protein existence level 1. Component of the KaiABC clock protein complex, which constitutes the main circadian regulator in cyanobacteria. The KaiABC complex may act as a promoter-non-specific transcription regulator that represses transcription, possibly by acting on the state of chromosome compaction. In the complex, it decreases the phosphorylation status of KaiC. It has no effect on KaiC by itself, but instead need the presence of both KaiA and KaiC, suggesting that it acts by antagonizing the interaction between KaiA and KaiC
    510..802     -  CDS            SUMO (fragment): cleavable ubiquitin-like protein tag; S. cerevisiae SMT3 (truncated)
    815..832     -  CDS            thrombin site: thrombin recognition and cleavage site
    843..859     -  CDS            capTEV™ (fragment): composite tag for in vivo biotinylation, TEV protease cleavage, and 6xHis tagging
    878..900     -  RBS            RBS: efficient ribosome binding site from bacteriophage T7 gene 10 (Olins and Rangwala, 1989)
    915..939     -  protein_bind   lac operator: The lac repressor binds to the lac operator to inhibit transcription in E. coli. This inhibition can be relieved by adding lactose or isopropyl-β-D-thiogalactopyranoside (IPTG). lac repressor encoded by lacI
    940..958     -  promoter       T7 promoter: promoter for bacteriophage T7 RNA polymerase
    980..1259    +  CDS            TcR (fragment): tetracycline efflux protein; tet; confers resistance to tetracycline
   1267..1344    +  promoter       lacI promoter: lacI
   1345..2427    +  CDS            lacI: lac repressor; lacI; The lac repressor binds to the lac operator to inhibit transcription in E. coli. This inhibition can be relieved by adding lactose or isopropyl-β-D-thiogalactopyranoside (IPTG).
   2440..2461    +  protein_bind   CAP binding site: CAP binding activates transcription in the presence of cAMP. E. coli catabolite activator protein
   2476..2767    +  CDS            TcR (fragment): tetracycline efflux protein; tet; confers resistance to tetracycline
   2839..3219    -  CDS            YPB1_ECOLX: Protein predicted: Swiss-Prot protein existence level 4. From Escherichia coli.
   3236..3427    +  CDS            rop: Rop protein, which maintains plasmids at low copy number; rop
   3529..3668    +  misc_feature   bom: basis of mobility region from pBR322
   3854..4442    -  rep_origin     ori: high-copy-number ColE1/pMB1/pBR322/pUC origin of replication
   4564..5379    +  CDS            KanR: aminoglycoside phosphotransferase; aph(3')-Ia; confers resistance to kanamycin in bacteria or G418 (Geneticin®) in eukaryotes
   5388..5445    -  promoter       AmpR promoter (fragment): bla
   5498..5926    -  rep_origin     f1 ori (sequence partly withheld): f1 bacteriophage origin of replication; arrow indicates direction of (+) strand synthesis
