[The description below was written by a language model from this plasmid's Addgene catalogue record and pLannotate feature annotations shown in this document.]
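Description:
pET28b-SUMO-SeKaiB-K25C-FLAG is a bacterial expression plasmid built on the pET28b backbone for producing a mutant form of KaiB, a component of the KaiABC circadian clock complex of the cyanobacterium Synechococcus elongatus. It is selected with kanamycin through the aph(3')-Ia resistance gene and replicates from a ColE1/pBR322-type origin. The backbone also carries the rop gene and bom region, although the catalogue entry lists the plasmid as high copy. An f1 origin is present as well. Short tetracycline-resistance fragments annotated around lacI are nonfunctional pBR322-derived remnants.

Expression is driven by a T7 promoter with an adjacent lac operator, followed by the T7 gene 10 ribosome binding site and ending at the T7 terminator. The plasmid-borne lacI gene supplies repressor, so transcription is held off until IPTG induction in a host that provides T7 RNA polymerase. The annotated reading frame begins with a short His-tag-like fragment and a thrombin site from the vector leader. It continues into a yeast SMT3-derived SUMO domain, then kaiB carrying the K25C substitution, and then a C-terminal FLAG epitope, which the annotation tool matched as a partial 3xFLAG hit. A further His-tag fragment lies downstream, but the record does not show whether it is translated. SUMO fusions generally aid solubility and can be removed by a SUMO-specific protease. The FLAG tag allows detection or pull-down.

The record states only that the plasmid is for expressing the KaiB mutant and gives no reason for the mutation. Introduced cysteines are commonly used for site-specific labelling, but that use is not stated here.
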