Addgene plasmid #229225: pET28b-SUMO-SeKaiB-K25C-FLAG
Purpose: For expression of S. elongatus KaiB protein mutant
Depositing lab: Andy LiWang. Depositing organization: University of California, Merced.
Backbone
  Vector backbone: pET28b
  Vector type: Bacterial Expression
Growth in bacteria
  Bacterial resistance: Kanamycin, 50 μg/mL
  Growth temperature: 37°C
  Growth strain: DH5alpha
  Copy number: High Copy
Gene/Insert
  Gene/Insert name: kaiB
  Species: S. elongatus
  Mutation: K25C
  Entrez Gene: kaiB (a.k.a. SYNPCC7942_RS06235, Synpcc7942_1217)
  Tag / fusion protein: SUMO (N terminal on insert); FLAG (C terminal on insert)
  Cloning method: Unknown
Terms and licenses: Academic/Nonprofit Terms; Industry Terms: Not Available to Industry
How to cite: pET28b-SUMO-SeKaiB-K25C-FLAG was a gift from Andy LiWang (Addgene plasmid # 229225 ; http://n2t.net/addgene:229225 ; RRID:Addgene_229225)
